>Addgene plasmid #144140 | TFORF2631 | addgene full sequence | sequence record 392338 | Addgene NGS Result
TTAATGTAGTCTTATGCAATACTCTTGTAGTCTTGCAACATGGTAACGATGAGTTAGCAACATGCCTTAC
AAGGAGAGAAAAAGCACCGTGCATGCCGATTGGTGGAAGTAAGGTGGTACGATCGTGCCTTATTAGGAAG
GCAACAGACGGGTCTGACATGGATTGGACGAACCACTGAATTGCCGCATTGCAGAGATATTGTATTTAAG
TGCCTAGCTCGATACATAAACGGGTCTCTCTGGTTAGACCAGATCTGAGCCTGGGAGCTCTCTGGCTAAC
TAGGGAACCCACTGCTTAAGCCTCAATAAAGCTTGCCTTGAGTGCTTCAAGTAGTGTGTGCCCGTCTGTT
GTGTGACTCTGGTAACTAGAGATCCCTCAGACCCTTTTAGTCAGTGTGGAAAATCTCTAGCAGTGGCGCC
CGAACAGGGACTTGAAAGCGAAAGGGAAACCAGAGGAGCTCTCTCGACGCAGGACTCGGCTTGCTGAAGC
GCGCACGGCAAGAGGCGAGGGGCGGCGACTGGTGAGTACGCCAAAAATTTTGACTAGCGGAGGCTAGAAG
GAGAGAGATGGGTGCGAGAGCGTCAGTATTAAGCGGGGGAGAATTAGATCGCGATGGGAAAAAATTCGGT
TAAGGCCAGGGGGAAAGAAAAAATATAAATTAAAACATATAGTATGGGCAAGCAGGGAGCTAGAACGATT
CGCAGTTAATCCTGGCCTGTTAGAAACATCAGAAGGCTGTAGACAAATACTGGGACAGCTACAACCATCC
CTTCAGACAGGATCAGAAGAACTTAGATCATTATATAATACAGTAGCAACCCTCTATTGTGTGCATCAAA
GGATAGAGATAAAAGACACCAAGGAAGCTTTAGACAAGATAGAGGAAGAGCAAAACAAAAGTAAGACCAC
CGCACAGCAAGCGGCCGCTGATCTTCAGACCTGGAGGAGGAGATATGAGGGACAATTGGAGAAGTGAATT
ATATAAATATAAAGTAGTAAAAATTGAACCATTAGGAGTAGCACCCACCAAGGCAAAGAGAAGAGTGGTG
CAGAGAGAAAAAAGAGCAGTGGGAATAGGAGCTTTGTTCCTTGGGTTCTTGGGAGCAGCAGGAAGCACTA
TGGGCGCAGCGTCAATGACGCTGACGGTACAGGCCAGACAATTATTGTCTGGTATAGTGCAGCAGCAGAA
CAATTTGCTGAGGGCTATTGAGGCGCAACAGCATCTGTTGCAACTCACAGTCTGGGGCATCAAGCAGCTC
CAGGCAAGAATCCTGGCTGTGGAAAGATACCTAAAGGATCAACAGCTCCTGGGGATTTGGGGTTGCTCTG
GAAAACTCATTTGCACCACTGCTGTGCCTTGGAATGCTAGTTGGAGTAATAAATCTCTGGAACAGATTTG
GAATCACACGACCTGGATGGAGTGGGACAGAGAAATTAACAATTACACAAGCTTAATACACTCCTTAATT
GAAGAATCGCAAAACCAGCAAGAAAAGAATGAACAAGAATTATTGGAATTAGATAAATGGGCAAGTTTGT
GGAATTGGTTTAACATAACAAATTGGCTGTGGTATATAAAATTATTCATAATGATAGTAGGAGGCTTGGT
AGGTTTAAGAATAGTTTTTGCTGTACTTTCTATAGTGAATAGAGTTAGGCAGGGATATTCACCATTATCG
TTTCAGACCCACCTCCCAACCCCGAGGGGACCCATGCATTGCATCTCAATTAGTCAGCAACCAGGTGTGG
AAAGTCCCCAGGCTCCCCAGCAGGCAGAAGTATGCAAAGCATGCGTCTCAATTAGTCAGCAACCATAGTC
CCGCCCCTAACTCCGCCCATCCCGCCCCTAACTCCGCCCAGTTCCGCCCATTCTCCGCCCCATGGCTGAC
TAATTTTTTTTATTTATGCAGAGGCCGAGGCCGCCTCGGCCTCTGAGCTATTCCAGAAGTAGTGAGGAGG
CTTTTTTGGAGGCCTAGGCTTTTGCAAAAAGCTTTCTAGAGGTACCACCGGAGCTTACCATGACCGAGTA
CAAGCCCACGGTGCGCCTCGCCACCCGCGACGACGTCCCCAGGGCCGTACGCACCCTCGCCGCCGCGTTC
GCCGACTACCCCGCCACGCGCCACACCGTCGATCCGGACCGCCACATCGAGCGGGTCACCGAGCTGCAAG
AACTCTTCCTCACGCGCGTCGGGCTCGACATCGGCAAGGTGTGGGTCGCGGACGACGGCGCCGCCGTGGC
GGTCTGGACCACGCCGGAGAGCGTCGAAGCGGGGGCGGTGTTCGCCGAGATCGGCCCGCGCATGGCCGAG
TTGAGCGGTTCCCGGCTGGCCGCGCAGCAACAGATGGAAGGCCTCCTGGCGCCGCACCGGCCCAAGGAGC
CCGCGTGGTTCCTGGCCACCGTCGGCGTCTCGCCCGACCACCAGGGCAAGGGTCTGGGCAGCGCCGTCGT
GCTCCCCGGAGTGGAGGCGGCCGAGCGCGCCGGGGTGCCCGCCTTCCTGGAGACCTCCGCGCCCCGCAAC
CTCCCCTTCTACGAGCGGCTCGGCTTCACCGTCACCGCCGACGTCGAGGTGCCCGAAGGACCGCGCACCT
GGTGCATGACCCGCAAGCCCGGTGCCAGTTAACGAATTCTAGATCTTGAGACAAATGGCAGTATTCATCC
ACAATTTTAAAAGAAAAGGGGGGATTGGGGGGTACAGTGCAGGGGAAAGAATAGTAGACATAATAGCAAC
AGACATACAAACTAAAGAATTACAAAAACAAATTACAAAAATTCAAAATTTTCGGGTTTATTACAGGGAC
AGCAGAGATCCACTTTGGCGCCGGCTCGAGGCCTGCAGGTGCAAAGATGGATAAAGTTTTAAACAGAGAG
GAATCTTTGCAGCTAATGGACCTTCTAGGTCTTGAAAGGAGTGGGAATTGGCTCCGGTGCCCGTCAGTGG
GCAGAGCGCACATCGCCCACAGTCCCCGAGAAGTTGGGGGGAGGGGTCGGCAATTGAACCGGTGCCTAGA
GAAGGTGGCGCGGGGTAAACTGGGAAAGTGATGTCGTGTACTGGCTCCGCCTTTTTCCCGAGGGTGGGGG
AGAACCGTATATAAGTGCAGTAGTCGCCGTGAACGTTCTTTTTCGCAACGGGTTTGCCGCCAGAACACAG
GTAAGTGCCGTGTGTGGTTCCCGCGGGCCTGGCCTCTTTACGGGTTATGGCCCTTGCGTGCCTTGAATTA
CTTCCACCTGGCTGCAGTACGTGATTCTTGATCCCGAGCTTCGGGTTGGAAGTGGGTGGGAGAGTTCGAG
GCCTTGCGCTTAAGGAGCCCCTTCGCCTCGTGCTTGAGTTGAGGCCTGGCCTGGGCGCTGGGGCCGCCGC
GTGCGAATCTGGTGGCACCTTCGCGCCTGTCTCGCTGCTTTCGATAAGTCTCTAGCCATTTAAAATTTTT
GATGACCTGCTGCGACGCTTTTTTTCTGGCAAGATAGTCTTGTAAATGCGGGCCAAGATCTGCACACTGG
TATTTCGGTTTTTGGGGCCGCGGGCGGCGACGGGGCCCGTGCGTCCCAGCGCACATGTTCGGCGAGGCGG
GGCCTGCGAGCGCGGCCACCGAGAATCGGACGGGGGTAGTCTCAAGCTGGCCGGCCTGCTCTGGTGCCTG
GCCTCGCGCCGCCGTGTATCGCCCCGCCCTGGGCGGCAAGGCTGGCCCGGTCGGCACCAGTTGCGTGAGC
GGAAAGATGGCCGCTTCCCGGCCCTGCTGCAGGGAGCTCAAAATGGAGGACGCGGCGCTCGGGAGAGCGG
GCGGGTGAGTCACCCACACAAAGGAAAAGGGCCTTTCCGTCCTCAGCCGTCGCTTCATGTGACTCCACGG
AGTACCGGGCGCCGTCCAGGCACCTCGATTAGTTCTCGAGCTTTTGGAGTACGTCGTCTTTAGGTTGGGG
GGAGGGGTTTTATGCGATGGAGTTTCCCCACACTGAGTGGGTGGAGACTGAAGTTAGGCCAGCTTGGCAC
TTGATGTAATTCTCCTTGGAATTTGCCCTTTTTGAGTTTGGATCTTGGTTCATTCTCAAGCCTCAGACAG
TGGTTCAAAGTTTTTTTCTTCCATTTCAGGTGTCGTGAGGCTAGCACCGCCACCATGCCCCGCGGCTTCC
TGGTGAAGCGCAGCAAGAAGTCCACGCCCGTTTCCTACCGGGTCCGCGGCGGCGAGGACGGCGACCGCGC
ACTGCTGCTCTCGCCCAGCTGCGGGGGCGCCCGCGCCGAGCCCCCGGCGCCGAGCCCGGTCCCCGGGCCG
CTGCCGCCGCCGCCGCCCGCGGAGCGCGCCCATGCAGCGCTCGCCGCCGCGCTTGCCTGCGCGCCTGGGC
CGCAGCCACCCCCGCAGGGCCCGCGGGCCGCGCACTTCGGCAACCCCGAGGCTGCGCACCCCGCGCCGCT
CTACAGTCCCACGCGGCCCGTGAGCCGCGAGCACGAGAAGCACAAGTACTTCGAACGCAGCTTCAACCTG
GGCTCGCCGGTCTCGGCCGAGTCCTTCCCCACGCCCGCCGCGCTGCTCGGAGGGGGCGGCGGCGGCGGCG
CGAGCGGAGCTGGCGGAGGCGGCACCTGCGGCGGCGACCCGCTGCTCTTCGCGCCCGCCGAGCTCAAGAT
GGGCACGGCGTTCTCGGCTGGCGCCGAGGCGGCCCGCGGCCCGGGCCCCGGCCCCCCACTGCCCCCTGCC
GCCGCCCTGCGGCCCCCGGGAAAGCGGCCCCCGCCCCCTACCGCCGCGGAGCCGCCCGCCAAGGCAGTCA
AGGCCCCGGGCGCCAAGAAGCCCAAGGCCATCCGCAAGCTGCACTTCGAGGACGAGGTGACCACGTCGCC
CGTGCTGGGGCTCAAGATCAAGGAGGGCCCGGTGGAGGCGCCGCGGGGCCGCGCGGGGGGCGCGGCGCGG
CCGCTGGGCGAGTTCATCTGCCAGCTGTGCAAGGAGGAGTACGCCGACCCGTTCGCGCTGGCGCAGCACA
AATGCTCGCGCATCGTGCGTGTGGAGTACCGCTGTCCCGAGTGCGCCAAGGTCTTCAGCTGCCCGGCCAA
CCTGGCCTCGCACCGCCGCTGGCACAAACCGCGGCCCGCGCCCGCCGCCGCCCGCGCGCCGGAGCCAGAA
GCAGCAGCCAGGGCTGAGGCGCGGGAGGCACCCGGCGGCGGCAGCGACCGGGACACGCCGAGCCCCGGCG
GCGTGTCCGAGTCGGGCTCCGAGGACGGGCTCTACGAGTGCCATCACTGCGCCAAGAAGTTCCGCCGCCA
GGCCTACCTACGCAAGCACCTGCTGGCGCACCACCAGGCGCTGCAGGCCAAGGGCGCGCCGCTAGCGCCC
CCGGCCGAGGACCTACTGGCCTTGTACCCCGGGCCCGACGAGAAGGCGCCCCAGGAGGCGGCCGGCGACG
GCGAGGGGGCCGGCGTGCTGGGCCTGAGTGCGTCCGCCGAGTGCCACCTGTGCCCAGTGTGCGGAGAGTC
GTTCGCCAGCAAGGGCGCTCAGGAGCGCCACCTGCGCCTGCTGCACGCCGCCCAGGTGTTCCCCTGCAAG
TACTGCCCGGCCACCTTCTACAGCTCGCCCGGCCTTACGCGGCACATCAACAAGTGCCACCCATCCGAAA
ACAGACAGGTGATCCTCCTGCAGGTGCCCGTGCGCCCGGCCTGCTAGTAATGAACTAGTCCGTAACTTGA
AAGTATTTCGATTTCTTGGCTTTATATATCTTGTGGAAAGGACGAACCAGTAGTCTGATAGAAGGATGTA
CGCGTTAAGTCGACAATCAACCTCTGGATTACAAAATTTGTGAAAGATTGACTGGTATTCTTAACTATGT
TGCTCCTTTTACGCTATGTGGATACGCTGCTTTAATGCCTTTGTATCATGCTATTGCTTCCCGTATGGCT
TTCATTTTCTCCTCCTTGTATAAATCCTGGTTGCTGTCTCTTTATGAGGAGTTGTGGCCCGTTGTCAGGC
AACGTGGCGTGGTGTGCACTGTGTTTGCTGACGCAACCCCCACTGGTTGGGGCATTGCCACCACCTGTCA
GCTCCTTTCCGGGACTTTCGCTTTCCCCCTCCCTATTGCCACGGCGGAACTCATCGCCGCCTGCCTTGCC
CGCTGCTGGACAGGGGCTCGGCTGTTGGGCACTGACAATTCCGTGGTGTTGTCGGGGAAATCATCGTCCT
TTCCTTGGCTGCTCGCCTGTGTTGCCACCTGGATTCTGCGCGGGACGTCCTTCTGCTACGTCCCTTCGGC
CCTCAATCCAGCGGACCTTCCTTCCCGCGGCCTGCTGCCGGCTCTGCGGCCTCTTCCGCGTCTTCGCCTT
CGCCCTCAGACGAGTCGGATCTCCCTTTGGGCCGCCTCCCCGCGTCGACTTTAAGACCAATGACTTACAA
GGCAGCTGTAGATCTTAGCCACTTTTTAAAAGAAAAGGGGGGACTGGAAGGGCTAATTCACTCCCAACGA
AGACAAGATCTGCTTTTTGCTTGTACTGGGTCTCTCTGGTTAGACCAGATCTGAGCCTGGGAGCTCTCTG
GCTAACTAGGGAACCCACTGCTTAAGCCTCAATAAAGCTTGCCTTGAGTGCTTCAAGTAGTGTGTGCCCG
TCTGTTGTGTGACTCTGGTAACTAGAGATCCCTCAGACCCTTTTAGTCAGTGTGGAAAATCTCTAGCAGT
ACGTATAGTAGTTCATGTCATCTTATTATTCAGTATTTATAACTTGCAAAGAAATGAATATCAGAGAGTG
AGAGGAACTTGTTTATTGCAGCTTATAATGGTTACAAATAAAGCAATAGCATCACAAATTTCACAAATAA
AGCATTTTTTTCACTGCATTCTAGTTGTGGTTTGTCCAAACTCATCAATGTATCTTATCATGTCTGGCTC
TAGCTATCCCGCCCCTAACTCCGCCCATCCCGCCCCTAACTCCGCCCAGTTCCGCCCATTCTCCGCCCCA
TGGCTGACTAATTTTTTTTATTTATGCAGAGGCCGAGGCCGCCTCGGCCTCTGAGCTATTCCAGAAGTAG
TGAGGAGGCTTTTTTGGAGGCCTAGGGACGTACCCAATTCGCCCTATAGTGAGTCGTATTACGCGCGCTC
ACTGGCCGTCGTTTTACAACGTCGTGACTGGGAAAACCCTGGCGTTACCCAACTTAATCGCCTTGCAGCA
CATCCCCCTTTCGCCAGCTGGCGTAATAGCGAAGAGGCCCGCACCGATCGCCCTTCCCAACAGTTGCGCA
GCCTGAATGGCGAATGGG
[124 nt withheld, positions 7229-7352]
C
[91 nt withheld, positions 7354-7444]
A
[49 nt withheld, positions 7446-7494]
CCTTTGACGTTGGAGTCCACGTTCTTT
[37 nt withheld, positions 7522-7558]
ACCCTATCTCGGTCTATTCTTTTGATTTATAAGGGATTTTGCCGATTTCGGCCTATTGGTTAAAAAATGA
GCTGATTTAACAAAAATTTAACGCGAATTTTAACAAAATATTAACGCTTACAATTTAGGTGGCACTTTTC
GGGGAAATGTGCGCGGAACCCCTATTTGTTTATTTTTCTAAATACATTCAAATATGTATCCGCTCATGAG
ACAATAACCCTGATAAATGCTTCAATAATATTGAAAAAGGAAGAGTATGAGTATTCAACATTTCCGTGTC
GCCCTTATTCCCTTTTTTGCGGCATTTTGCCTTCCTGTTTTTGCTCACCCAGAAACGCTGGTGAAAGTAA
AAGATGCTGAAGATCAGTTGGGTGCACGAGTGGGTTACATCGAACTGGATCTCAACAGCGGTAAGATCCT
TGAGAGTTTTCGCCCCGAAGAACGTTTTCCAATGATGAGCACTTTTAAAGTTCTGCTATGTGGCGCGGTA
TTATCCCGTATTGACGCCGGGCAAGAGCAACTCGGTCGCCGCATACACTATTCTCAGAATGACTTGGTTG
AGTACTCACCAGTCACAGAAAAGCATCTTACGGATGGCATGACAGTAAGAGAATTATGCAGTGCTGCCAT
AACCATGAGTGATAACACTGCGGCCAACTTACTTCTGACAACGATCGGAGGACCGAAGGAGCTAACCGCT
TTTTTGCACAACATGGGGGATCATGTAACTCGCCTTGATCGTTGGGAACCGGAGCTGAATGAAGCCATAC
CAAACGACGAGCGTGACACCACGATGCCTGTAGCAATGGCAACAACGTTGCGCAAACTATTAACTGGCGA
ACTACTTACTCTAGCTTCCCGGCAACAATTAATAGACTGGATGGAGGCGGATAAAGTTGCAGGACCACTT
CTGCGCTCGGCCCTTCCGGCTGGCTGGTTTATTGCTGATAAATCTGGAGCCGGTGAGCGTGGGTCTCGCG
GTATCATTGCAGCACTGGGGCCAGATGGTAAGCCCTCCCGTATCGTAGTTATCTACACGACGGGGAGTCA
GGCAACTATGGATGAACGAAATAGACAGATCGCTGAGATAGGTGCCTCACTGATTAAGCATTGGTAACTG
TCAGACCAAGTTTACTCATATATACTTTAGATTGATTTAAAACTTCATTTTTAATTTAAAAGGATCTAGG
TGAAGATCCTTTTTGATAATCTCATGACCAAAATCCCTTAACGTGAGTTTTCGTTCCACTGAGCGTCAGA
CCCCGTAGAAAAGATCAAAGGATCTTCTTGAGATCCTTTTTTTCTGCGCGTAATCTGCTGCTTGCAAACA
AAAAAACCACCGCTACCAGCGGTGGTTTGTTTGCCGGATCAAGAGCTACCAACTCTTTTTCCGAAGGTAA
CTGGCTTCAGCAGAGCGCAGATACCAAATACTGTTCTTCTAGTGTAGCCGTAGTTAGGCCACCACTTCAA
GAACTCTGTAGCACCGCCTACATACCTCGCTCTGCTAATCCTGTTACCAGTGGCTGCTGCCAGTGGCGAT
AAGTCGTGTCTTACCGGGTTGGACTCAAGACGATAGTTACCGGATAAGGCGCAGCGGTCGGGCTGAACGG
GGGGTTCGTGCACACAGCCCAGCTTGGAGCGAACGACCTACACCGAACTGAGATACCTACAGCGTGAGCT
ATGAGAAAGCGCCACGCTTCCCGAAGGGAGAAAGGCGGACAGGTATCCGGTAAGCGGCAGGGTCGGAACA
GGAGAGCGCACGAGGGAGCTTCCAGGGGGAAACGCCTGGTATCTTTATAGTCCTGTCGGGTTTCGCCACC
TCTGACTTGAGCGTCGATTTTTGTGATGCTCGTCAGGGGGGCGGAGCCTATGGAAAAACGCCAGCAACGC
GGCCTTTTTACGGTTCCTGGCCTTTTGCTGGCCTTTTGCTCACATGTTCTTTCCTGCGTTATCCCCTGAT
TCTGTGGATAACCGTATTACCGCCTTTGAGTGAGCTGATACCGCTCGCCGCAGCCGAACGACCGAGCGCA
GCGAGTCAGTGAGCGAGGAAGCGGAAGAGCGCCCAATACGCAAACCGCCTCTCCCCGCGCGTTGGCCGAT
TCATTAATGCAGCTGGCACGACAGGTTTCCCGACTGGAAAGCGGGCAGTGAGCGCAACGCAATTAATGTG
AGTTAGCTCACTCATTAGGCACCCCAGGCTTTACACTTTATGCTTCCGGCTCGTATGTTGTGTGGAATTG
TGAGCGGATAACAATTTCACACAGGAAACAGCTATGACCATGATTACGCCAAGCGCGCAATTAACCCTCA
CTAAAGGGAACAAAAGCTGGAGCTGCAAGC
Features (pLannotate 1.2.2; 31 found; start..end, strand, type, name):
      5..231     +  promoter       RSV promoter: Rous sarcoma virus enhancer/promoter
    232..412     +  LTR            5' LTR (truncated): truncated 5' long terminal repeat (LTR) from HIV-1
    459..584     +  misc_feature   HIV-1 Ψ: packaging signal of human immunodeficiency virus type 1
    568..931     +  CDS            HIV-1 gag (fragment): gag protein from human immunodeficiency virus 1; gag
   1077..1310    +  misc_feature   RRE: The Rev response element (RRE) of HIV-1 allows for Rev-dependent mRNA export from the nucleus to the cytoplasm.
   1687..1713    +  CDS            Rev (fragment): human immunodeficiency virus 1 (HIV-1) Rev protein; rev; enhances nuclear export of unspliced and incompletely spliced viral mRNAs
   1720..1743    +  promoter       SV40 promoter (fragment): SV40 early promoter
   1744..1815    +  promoter       SV40 promoter (fragment): SV40 enhancer and early promoter
   1839..1974    +  rep_origin     SV40 ori: SV40 origin of replication
   2020..2616    +  CDS            PuroR (fragment): puromycin N-acetyltransferase; pac from Streptomyces; confers resistance to puromycin
   2665..2782    +  misc_feature   cPPT/CTS: central polypurine tract and central termination sequence of HIV-1
   2847..2913    +  CDS            small t antigen (fragment): SV40 (simian virus 40) small t antigen
   2920..4098    +  promoter       EF-1α promoter: strong constitutive promoter for human elongation factor EF-1α
   4115..5644    +  CDS            INSM1: INSM1_HUMAN - Also known as IA1. Experimental evidence at protein level: Swiss-Prot protein existence level 1. Sequence-specific DNA-binding transcriptional regulator that plays a key role in neurogenesis and neuroendocrine cell differentiation during embryonic and/or fetal development. Binds to the consensus sequence 5'-[TG][TC][TC][TT][GA]GGG[CG]A-3' in target promoters. Acts as a transcriptional repressor of NEUROD1 and INS expression via its interaction with cyclin CCND1 in a cell cycle- independent manner. Negatively regulates skeletal muscle-specific gene expression in endocrine cells of
   5660..5713    +  promoter       U6 promoter (fragment): RNA polymerase III promoter for human U6 snRNA
   5755..6343    +  misc_feature   WPRE: woodchuck hepatitis virus posttranscriptional regulatory element
   6394..6413    +  misc_feature   cPPT/CTS (fragment): central polypurine tract and central termination sequence of HIV-1
   6415..6648    +  LTR            3' LTR (ΔU3): self-inactivating 3' long terminal repeat (LTR) from HIV-1
   6726..6847    +  polyA_signal   SV40 poly(A) signal: SV40 polyadenylation signal
   6887..7022    +  rep_origin     SV40 ori: SV40 origin of replication
   7043..7061    -  promoter       T7 promoter: promoter for bacteriophage T7 RNA polymerase
   7069..7224    +  CDS            lacZα (fragment): LacZα fragment of β-galactosidase; lacZ fragment
   7229..7657    +  rep_origin     f1 ori (sequence partly withheld): f1 bacteriophage origin of replication; arrow indicates direction of (+) strand synthesis
   7710..7814    +  promoter       AmpR promoter: bla
   7815..8675    +  CDS            AmpR: β-lactamase; bla; confers resistance to ampicillin, carbenicillin, and related antibiotics
   8846..9434    +  rep_origin     ori: high-copy-number ColE1/pMB1/pBR322/pUC origin of replication
   9617..9709    +  CDS            lacI (fragment): lac repressor; lacI; The lac repressor binds to the lac operator to inhibit transcription in E. coli. This inhibition can be relieved by adding lactose or isopropyl-β-D-thiogalactopyranoside (IPTG).
   9722..9743    +  protein_bind   CAP binding site: CAP binding activates transcription in the presence of cAMP. E. coli catabolite activator protein
   9758..9788    +  promoter       lac promoter: promoter for the E. coli lac operon
   9796..9812    +  protein_bind   lac operator: The lac repressor binds to the lac operator to inhibit transcription in E. coli. This inhibition can be relieved by adding lactose or isopropyl-β-D-thiogalactopyranoside (IPTG). lac repressor encoded by lacI
   9857..9875    +  promoter       T3 promoter: promoter for bacteriophage T3 RNA polymerase
