[The description below was written by a language model from this plasmid's Addgene catalogue record and pLannotate feature annotations shown in this document.]
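Description:
TFORF2631 is a third-generation-style, self-inactivating lentiviral expression plasmid built on the pLX_TRC317 backbone and carrying the human INSM1 open reading frame. It belongs to a large barcoded transcription factor ORF collection. In bacteria it is maintained through a high-copy ColE1/pUC-type origin with ampicillin selection via β-lactamase. An f1 origin and remnants of a lac/lacZα cloning region flanked by T7 and T3 promoters are also present in the backbone. The depositor notes that the plasmid can recombine, which is a common concern for LTR-containing vectors.

The viral genome is transcribed from an RSV promoter fused to a truncated HIV-1 5' LTR. This is followed by the Ψ packaging signal with a partial gag sequence, the Rev response element for Rev-dependent nuclear export, and a cPPT/CTS element that aids nuclear import of the reverse-transcribed genome. It ends in a ΔU3 3' LTR, which inactivates LTR promoter activity after integration, and an SV40 polyadenylation signal lies downstream. Two expression units sit inside the provirus. An SV40 early promoter drives puromycin N-acetyltransferase for selection of transduced mammalian cells, and the strong constitutive EF-1α promoter drives INSM1, a zinc-finger-type DNA-binding regulator involved in neurogenesis and neuroendocrine differentiation. A WPRE after the ORF enhances transcript stability and expression. The record describes a unique 24-bp barcode linked to each ORF, although it is not annotated separately in the feature table. A short U6 promoter fragment detected between the ORF and the WPRE is probably residual backbone sequence. The construct is intended for INSM1 overexpression, alone or in pooled screens where barcode readout identifies the factor delivered to each cell, as in directed differentiation studies.
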