Addgene plasmid #144140: TFORF2631
Purpose: Lentiviral vector for overexpressing transcription factor ORFs with unique 24-bp barcodes. Barcodes facilitate identification of transcription factors in pooled screens.
Depositing lab: Feng Zhang. Depositing organization: Broad Institute. Publication: A transcription factor atlas of directed differentiation. Joung J, Ma S, Tay T, Geiger-Schuller KR, Kirchgatterer PC, Verdine VK, Guo B, Arias-Garcia MA, Allen WE, Singh A, Kuksenko O, Abudayyeh OO, Gootenberg JS, Fu Z, Macrae RK, Buenrostro JD, Regev A, Zhang F. Cell. 2023 Jan 5;186(1):209-229.e26. doi: 10.1016/j.cell.2022.11.026. PubMed 36608654.
Backbone
  Vector backbone: pLX_TRC317
  Backbone manufacturer: Broad Institute Genetic Perturbation Platform
  Backbone size w/o insert (bp): 8264
  Vector type: Mammalian Expression, Lentiviral
  Selectable markers: Puromycin
Growth in bacteria
  Bacterial resistance: Ampicillin, 100 μg/mL
  Growth temperature: 37°C
  Growth strain: NEB Stable
  Copy number: High Copy
Gene/Insert
  Gene/Insert name: INSM1
  Species: H. sapiens (human)
  Insert size (bp): 1634
  Entrez Gene: INSM1 (a.k.a. IA-1, IA1)
  Promoter: EF1a
  Cloning method: Unknown
  Sequencing primers: 5′ GGGTGGAGACTGAAGTTAGGCCAG; 3′ CACATAGCGTAAAAGGAGCAACATAG
Terms and licenses: Academic/Nonprofit Terms; Industry Terms: Not Available to Industry
Depositor comments: NM_002196,ENST00000310227 . The transcription factor ORF portion of this plasmid was synthesized by Genewiz. Please test multiple small colonies in case of plasmid recombination. To make this collection available in a timely manner, a portion of this collection was not fully sequenced by Addgene. If an Addgene verified full plasmid sequence is not available, please contact us prior to placing an order to request the full sequence.
How to cite: TFORF2631 was a gift from Feng Zhang (Addgene plasmid # 144140 ; http://n2t.net/addgene:144140 ; RRID:Addgene_144140)
