>Addgene plasmid #144140 | TFORF2631 | depositor partial sequence | sequence record 284544 | Insert
ACCGCCACCATGCCCCGCGGCTTCCTGGTGAAGCGCAGCAAGAAGTCCACGCCCGTTTCCTACCGGGTCC
GCGGCGGCGAGGACGGCGACCGCGCACTGCTGCTCTCGCCCAGCTGCGGGGGCGCCCGCGCCGAGCCCCC
GGCGCCGAGCCCGGTCCCCGGGCCGCTGCCGCCGCCGCCGCCCGCGGAGCGCGCCCATGCAGCGCTCGCC
GCCGCGCTTGCCTGCGCGCCTGGGCCGCAGCCACCCCCGCAGGGCCCGCGGGCCGCGCACTTCGGCAACC
CCGAGGCTGCGCACCCCGCGCCGCTCTACAGTCCCACGCGGCCCGTGAGCCGCGAGCACGAGAAGCACAA
GTACTTCGAACGCAGCTTCAACCTGGGCTCGCCGGTCTCGGCCGAGTCCTTCCCCACGCCCGCCGCGCTG
CTCGGAGGGGGCGGCGGCGGCGGCGCGAGCGGAGCTGGCGGAGGCGGCACCTGCGGCGGCGACCCGCTGC
TCTTCGCGCCCGCCGAGCTCAAGATGGGCACGGCGTTCTCGGCTGGCGCCGAGGCGGCCCGCGGCCCGGG
CCCCGGCCCCCCACTGCCCCCTGCCGCCGCCCTGCGGCCCCCGGGAAAGCGGCCCCCGCCCCCTACCGCC
GCGGAGCCGCCCGCCAAGGCAGTCAAGGCCCCGGGCGCCAAGAAGCCCAAGGCCATCCGCAAGCTGCACT
TCGAGGACGAGGTGACCACGTCGCCCGTGCTGGGGCTCAAGATCAAGGAGGGCCCGGTGGAGGCGCCGCG
GGGCCGCGCGGGGGGCGCGGCGCGGCCGCTGGGCGAGTTCATCTGCCAGCTGTGCAAGGAGGAGTACGCC
GACCCGTTCGCGCTGGCGCAGCACAAATGCTCGCGCATCGTGCGTGTGGAGTACCGCTGTCCCGAGTGCG
CCAAGGTCTTCAGCTGCCCGGCCAACCTGGCCTCGCACCGCCGCTGGCACAAACCGCGGCCCGCGCCCGC
CGCCGCCCGCGCGCCGGAGCCAGAAGCAGCAGCCAGGGCTGAGGCGCGGGAGGCACCCGGCGGCGGCAGC
GACCGGGACACGCCGAGCCCCGGCGGCGTGTCCGAGTCGGGCTCCGAGGACGGGCTCTACGAGTGCCATC
ACTGCGCCAAGAAGTTCCGCCGCCAGGCCTACCTACGCAAGCACCTGCTGGCGCACCACCAGGCGCTGCA
GGCCAAGGGCGCGCCGCTAGCGCCCCCGGCCGAGGACCTACTGGCCTTGTACCCCGGGCCCGACGAGAAG
GCGCCCCAGGAGGCGGCCGGCGACGGCGAGGGGGCCGGCGTGCTGGGCCTGAGTGCGTCCGCCGAGTGCC
ACCTGTGCCCAGTGTGCGGAGAGTCGTTCGCCAGCAAGGGCGCTCAGGAGCGCCACCTGCGCCTGCTGCA
CGCCGCCCAGGTGTTCCCCTGCAAGTACTGCCCGGCCACCTTCTACAGCTCGCCCGGCCTTACGCGGCAC
ATCAACAAGTGCCACCCATCCGAAAACAGACAGGTGATCCTCCTGCAGGTGCCCGTGCGCCCGGCCTGCT
AGTAATGAACTAGTCCGTAACTTGAAAGTATTTCGATTTCTTGGCTTTATATATCTTGTGGAAAGGACGA
ACCAGTAGTCTGATAGAAGGATGT
