>Addgene plasmid #144140 | TFORF2631 | depositor partial sequence | sequence record 284545 | Barcode
ACCAGTAGTCTGATAGAAGGATGT
